>Addgene plasmid #207552 | AAVS1 EGFP-GABARAPL1 HRD | addgene full sequence | sequence record 430995 | Addgene NGS Result
TCCCTTTAGTGAGGGTTAATTCTGAGCTTGGCGTAATCATGGTCATAGCTGTTTCCTGTGTGAAATTGTT
ATCCGCTCACAATTCCACACAACATACGAGCCGGAAGCATAAAGTGTAAAGCCTGGGGTGCCTAATGAGT
GAGCTAACTCACATTAATTGCGTTGCGCTCACTGCCCGCTTTCCAGTCGGGAAACCTGTCGTGCCAGCTG
CATTAATGAATCGGCCAACGCGCGGGGAGAGGCGGTTTGCGTATTGGGCGCTCTTCCGCTTCCTCGCTCA
CTGACTCGCTGCGCTCGGTCGTTCGGCTGCGGCGAGCGGTATCAGCTCACTCAAAGGCGGTAATACGGTT
ATCCACAGAATCAGGGGATAACGCAGGAAAGAACATGTGAGCAAAAGGCCAGCAAAAGGCCAGGAACCGT
AAAAAGGCCGCGTTGCTGGCGTTTTTCCATAGGCTCCGCCCCCCTGACGAGCATCACAAAAATCGACGCT
CAAGTCAGAGGTGGCGAAACCCGACAGGACTATAAAGATACCAGGCGTTTCCCCCTGGAAGCTCCCTCGT
GCGCTCTCCTGTTCCGACCCTGCCGCTTACCGGATACCTGTCCGCCTTTCTCCCTTCGGGAAGCGTGGCG
CTTTCTCATAGCTCACGCTGTAGGTATCTCAGTTCGGTGTAGGTCGTTCGCTCCAAGCTGGGCTGTGTGC
ACGAACCCCCCGTTCAGCCCGACCGCTGCGCCTTATCCGGTAACTATCGTCTTGAGTCCAACCCGGTAAG
ACACGACTTATCGCCACTGGCAGCAGCCACTGGTAACAGGATTAGCAGAGCGAGGTATGTAGGCGGTGCT
ACAGAGTTCTTGAAGTGGTGGCCTAACTACGGCTACACTAGAAGAACAGTATTTGGTATCTGCGCTCTGC
TGAAGCCAGTTACCTTCGGAAAAAGAGTTGGTAGCTCTTGATCCGGCAAACAAACCACCGCTGGTAGCGG
TGGTTTTTTTGTTTGCAAGCAGCAGATTACGCGCAGAAAAAAAGGATCTCAAGAAGATCCTTTGATCTTT
TCTACGGGGTCTGACGCTCAGTGGAACGAAAACTCACGTTAAGGGATTTTGGTCATGAGACAATAACCCT
GATAAATGCTTCAATAATATTGAAAAAGGAAGAGTATGAGTATTCAACATTTCCGTGTCGCCCTTATTCC
CTTTTTTGCGGCATTTTGCCTTCCTGTTTTTGCTCACCCAGAAACGCTGGTGAAAGTAAAAGATGCTGAA
GATCAGTTGGGTGCACGAGTGGGTTACATCGAACTGGATCTCAACAGCGGTAAGATCCTTGAGAGTTTTC
GCCCCGAAGAACGTTTTCCAATGATGAGCACTTTTAAAGTTCTGCTATGTGGCGCGGTATTATCCCGTAT
TGACGCCGGGCAAGAGCAACTCGGTCGCCGCATACACTATTCTCAGAATGACTTGGTTGAGTATTCACCA
GTCACAGAAAAGCATCTTACGGATGGCATGACAGTAAGAGAATTATGCAGTGCTGCCATAACCATGAGTG
ATAACACTGCGGCCAACTTACTTCTGACAACGATCGGAGGACCGAAGGAGCTAACCGCTTTTTTGCACAA
CATGGGGGATCATGTAACTCGCCTTGATCGTTGGGAACCGGAGCTGAATGAAGCCATACCAAACGACGAG
CGTGACACCACGATGCCTGTAGCAATGGCAACAACGTTGCGCAAACTATTAACTGGCGAACTACTTACTC
TAGCTTCCCGGCAACAATTAATAGACTGGATGGAGGCGGATAAAGTTGCAGGACCACTTCTGCGCTCGGC
CCTTCCGGCTGGCTGGTTTATTGCTGATAAATCTGGAGCCGGTGAGCGTGGGTCTCGCGGTATCATTGCA
GCACTGGGGCCAGATGGTAAGCCCTCCCGTATCGTAGTTATCTACACGACGGGGAGTCAGGCAACTATGG
ATGAACGAAATAGACAGATCGCTGAGATAGGTGCCTCACTGATTAAGCATTGGTAACTGTCAGACCAAGT
TTACTCATATATACTTTAGATTGATTTAAAACTTCATTTTTAATTTAAAAGGATCTAGGTGAAGATCCTT
TTTGATAATCTCATGAGCGGATACATATTTGAATGTATTTAGAAAAATAAACAAATAGGGGTTCCGCGCA
CATTTCCCCGAAAAGTGCCACCTGATGCGGTGTGAAATACCGCACAGATGCGTAAGGAGAAAATACCGCA
TCAGGAAATTGTAAGCGTTAATAATTCAGAAGAACTCGTCAAGAAGGCGATAGAAGGCGATGCGCTGCGA
ATCGGGAGCGGCGATACCGTAAAGCACGAGGAAGCGGTCAGCCCATTCGCCGCCAAGCTCTTCAGCAATA
TCACGGGTAGCCAACGCTATGTCCTGATAGCGGTCCGCCACACCCAGCCGGCCACAGTCGATGAATCCAG
AAAAGCGGCCATTTTCCACCATGATATTCGGCAAGCAGGCATCGCCATGCATGGGTCACGACGAGATCCT
CGCCGTCGGGCATGCTCGCCTTGAGCCTGGCGAACAGTTCGGCTGGCGCGAGCCCCTGATGCTCTTCGTC
CAGATCATCCTGATCGACAAGACCGGCTTCCATCCGAGTACGTGCTCGCTCGATGCGATGTTTCGCTTGG
TGGTCGAATGGGCAGGTAGCCGGATCAAGCGTATGCAGCCGCCGCATTGCATCAGCCATGATGGATACTT
TCTCGGCAGGAGCAAGGTGAGATGACAGGAGATCCTGCCCCGGCACTTCGCCCAATAGCAGCCAGTCCCT
TCCCGCTTCAGTGACAACGTCGAGCACAGCTGCGCAAGGAACGCCCGTCGTGGCCAGCCACGATAGCCGC
GCTGCCTCGTCTTGCAGTTCATTCAGGGCACCGGACAGGTCGGTCTTGACAAAAAGAACCGGGCGCCCCT
GCGCTGACAGCCGGAACACGGCGGCATCAGAGCAGCCGATTGTCTGTTGTGCCCAGTCATAGCCGAATAG
CCTCTCCACCCAAGCGGCCGGAGAACCTGCGTGCAATCCATCTTGTTCAATCATGCGAAACGATCCTCAT
CCTGTCTCTTGATCAGAGCTTGATCCCCTGCGCCATCAGATCCTTGGCGGCAAGAAAGCCATCCAGTTTA
CTTTGCAGGGCTTCCCAACCTTACCAGAGGGCGCCCCAGCTGGCAATTCCGGTTCGCTTGCTGTCCATAA
AACCGCCCAGTCTAGCTATCGCCATGTAAGCCCACTGCAAGCTACCTGCTTTCTCTTTGCGCTTGCGTTT
TCCCTTGTCCAGATAGCCCAGTAGCTGACATTCATCCGGGGTCAGCACCGTTTCTGCGGACTGGCTTTCT
ACGTGAAAAGGATCTAGGTGAAGATCCTTTTTGATAATCTCATGCCTGACATTTATATTCCCCAGAACAT
CAGGTTAATGGCGTTTTTGATGTCATTTTCGCGGTGGCTGAGATCAGCCACTTCTTCCCCGATAACGGAG
ACCGGCACACTGGCCATATCGGTGGTCATCATGCGCCAGCTTTCATCCCCGATATGCACCACCGGGTAAA
GTTCACGGGAGACTTTATCTGACAGCAGACGTGCACTGGCCAGGGGGATCACCATCCGTCGCCCCGGCGT
GTCAATAATATCACTCTGTACATCCACAAACAGACGATAACGGCTCTCTCTTTTATAGGTGTAAACCTTA
AACTGCCGTACGTATAGGCTGCGCAACTGTTGGGAAGGGCGATCGGTGCGGGCCTCTTCGCTATTACGCC
AGCTGGCGAAAGGGGGATGTGCTGCAAGGCGATTAAGTTGGGTAACGCCAGGGTTTTCCCAGTCACGACG
TTGTAAAACGACGGCCAGTGAATTGTAATACGACTCACTATAGGGCGAATTGAATTTAGCGGCCGCGAAT
TCGCCCTTAGAGCAGAGCCAGGAACCCCTGTAGGGAAGGGGCAGGAGAGCCAGGGGCATGAGATGGTGGA
CGAGGAAGGGGGACAGGGAAGCCTGAGCGCCTCTCCTGGGCTTGCCAAGGACTCAAACCCAGAAGCCCAG
AGCAGGGCCTTAGGGAAGCGGGACCCTGCTCTGGGCGGAGGAATATGTCCCAGATAGCACTGGGGACTCT
TTAAGGAAAGAAGGATGGAGAAAGAGAAAGGGAGTAGAGGCGGCCACGACCTGGTGAACACCTAGGACGC
ACCATTCTCACAAAGGGAGTTTTCCACACGGACACCCCCCTCCTCACCACAGCCCTGCCAGGACGGGGCT
GGCTACTGGCCTTATCTCACAGGTAAAACTGACGCACGGAGGAACAATATAAATTGGGGACTAGAAAGGT
GAAGAGCCAAAGTTAGAACTCAGGACCAACTTATTCTGATTTTGTTTTTCCAAACTGCTTCTCCTCTTGG
GAAGTGTAAGGAAGCTGCAGCACCAGGATCAGTGAAACGCACCAGACAGCCGCGTCAGAGCAGCTCAGGT
TCTGGGAGAGGGTAGCGCAGGGTGGCCACTGAGAACCGGGCAGGTCACGCATCCCCCCCTTCCCTCCCAC
CCCCTGCCAAGCTCTCCCTCCCAGGATCCTCTCTGGCTCCATCGTAAGCAAACCTTAGAGGTTCTGGCAA
GGAGAGAGATGGCTCCAGGAAATGGGGGTGTGTCACCAGATAAGGAATCTGCCTAACAGGAGGTGGGGGT
TAGACCCAATATCAGGAGACTAGGAAGGAGGAGGCCTAAGGATGGGGCTTTTCTGTCACCAATCCTGTCC
CTAGTAAAGCTTAGTACTGTCGATCCGCTGGCACGACAGGTTTCCCGACTGGAAAGCGGGCAGTGAGCGC
AACGCAATTAATGTGAGTTAGCTCACTCATTAGGCACCCCAGGCTTTACACTTTATGCTTCCGGCTCGTA
TGTTGTGTGGAATTGTGAGCGGATAACAATTTCACACAGGAAACAGCTATGACCATGATTACGCCAAGCT
TGGGCTGCAGGTCGAGGGATCTCCATAAGAGAAGAGGGACAGCTATGACTGGGAGTAGTCAGGAGAGGAG
GAAAAATCTGGCTAGTAAAACATGTAAGGAAAATTTTAGGGATGTTAAAGAAAAAAATAACACAAAACAA
AATATAAAAAAAATCTAACCTCAAGTCAAGGCTTTTCTATGGAATAAGGAATGGACAGCAGGGGGCTGTT
TCATATACTGATGACCTCTTTATAGCCAACCTTTGTTCATGGCAGCCAGCATATGGGCATATGTTGCCAA
ACTCTAAACCAAATACTCATTCTGATGTTTTAAATGATTTGCCCTCCCATATGTCCTTCCGAGTGAGAGA
CACAAAAAATTCCAACACACTATTGCAATGAAAATAAATTTCCTTTATTAGCCAGAAGTCAGATGCTCAA
GGGGCTTCATGATGTCCCCATAATTTTTGGCAGAGGGAAAAAGATCTCAGTGGTATTTGTGAGCCAGGGC
ATTGGCCACACCAGCCACCACCTTCTGATAGGCAGCCTGCACCTGAGGAGTGAATTCACGCGCCTTACCC
GGGGAGCATGTCAAGGTCAAAATCGTCAAGAGCGTCAGCAGGCAGCATATCAAGGTCAAAGTCGTCAAGG
GCATCGGCTGGGAGCATGTCTAAGTCAAAATCGTCAAGGGCGTCGGTCGGCCCGCCGCTTTCGCACTTTA
GCTGTTTCTCCAGGCCACATATGATTAGTTCCAGGCCGAAAAGGAAGGCAGGTTCGGCTCCCTGCCGGTC
GAACAGCTCAATTGCTTGTTTCAGAAGTGGGGGCATAGAATCGGTGGTAGGTGTCTCTCTTTCCTCTTTT
GCTACTTGATGCTCCTGTTCCTCCAATACGCAGCCCAGTGTAAAGTGGCCCACGGCGGACAGAGCGTACA
GTGCGTTCTCCAGGGAGAAGCCTTGCTGACACAGGAACGCGAGCTGATTTTCCAGGGTTTCGTACTGTTT
CTCTGTTGGGCGGGTGCCGAGATGCACTTTAGCCCCGTCGCGATGTGAGAGGAGAGCACAGCGGTATGAC
TTGGCGTTGTTCCGCAGAAAGTCTTGCCATGACTCGCCTTCCAGGGGGCAGGAGTGGGTATGATGCCTGT
CCAGCATCTCGATTGGCAGGGCATCGAGCAGGGCCCGCTTGTTCTTCACGTGCCAGTACAGGGTAGGCTG
CTCAACTCCCAGCTTTTGAGCGAGTTTCCTTGTCGTCAGGCCTTCGATACCGACTCCATTGAGTAATTCC
AGAGCAGAGTTTATGACTTTGCTCTTGTCCAGTCTAGACATGGTGCTCGACGAATTCTTTGCCAAAATGA
TGAGACAGCACAATAACCAGCACGTTGCCCAGGAGCTGTAGGAAAAAGAAGAAGGCATGAACATGGTTAG
CAGAGGCTCTAGAGCCGCCGGTCACACGCCAGAAGCCGAACCCCGCCCTGCCCCGTCCCCCCCGAAGGCA
GCCGTCCCCCCGCGGACAGCCCCGAGGCTGGAGAGGGAGAAGGGGACGGCGGCGCGGCGACGCACGAAGG
CCCTCCCCGCCCATTTCCTTCCTGCCGGCGCCGCACCGCTTCGCCCCGCGCCCGCTAGAGGGGGTGCGGC
GGCGCCTCCCAGATTTCGGCTCCGCACAGATTTGGGACAAAGGAAGTCCCTGCGCCCTCTCGCACGATTA
CCATAAAAGGCAATGGCTGCGGCTCGCCGCGCCTCGACAGCCGCCGGCGCTCCGGGGGCCGCCGCGCCCC
TCCCCCGAGCCCTCCCCGGCCCGAGGCGGCCCCGCCCCGCCCGGCACCCCCACCTGCCGCCACCCCCCGC
CCGGCACGGCGAGCCCCGCGCCACGCCCCGTACGGAGCCCCGCACCCGAAGCCGGGCCGTGCTCAGCAAC
TCGGGGAGGGGGGTGCAGGGGGGGTTGCAGCCCGACCGACGCGCCCACACCCCCTGCTCACCCCCCCACG
CACACACCCCGCACGCAGCCTTTGTTCCCCTCGCAGCCCCCCCCGCACCGCGGGGCACCGCCCCCGGCCG
CGCTCCCCTCGCGCACACTGCGGAGCGCACAAAGCCCCGCGCCGCGCCCGCAGCGCTCACAGCCGCCGGG
CAGCGCGGAGCCGCACGCGGCGCTCCCCACGCACACACACACGCACGCACCCCCCGAGCCGCTCCCCCCG
CACAAAGGGCCCTCCCGGAGCCCCTCAAGGCTTTCACGCAGCCACAGAAAAGAAACAAGCCGTCATTAAA
CCAAGCGCTAATTACAGCCCGGAGGAGAAGGGCCGTCCCGCCCGCTCACCTGTGGGAGTAACGCGGTCAG
TCAGAGCCGGGGCGGGCGGCGCGAGGCGGCGGCGGAGCGGGGCACGGGGCGAAGGCAGCGCGCAGCGACT
CCCGCCCGCCGCGCGCTTCGCTTTTTATAGGGCCGCCGCCGCCGCCGCCTCGCCATAAAAGGAAACTTTC
GGAGCGCGCCGCTCTGATTGGCTGCCGCCGCACCTCTCCGCCTCGCCCCGCCCCGCCCCTCGCCCCGCCC
CGCCCCGCCTGGCGCGCGCCCCCCCCCCCCCCGCCCCCATCGCTGCACAAAATAATTAAAAAATAAATAA
ATACAAAATTGGGGGTGGGGAGGGGGGGGAGATGGGGAGAGTGAAGCAGAACGTGGGGCTCACCTCGACC
ATGGTAATAGCGATGACTAATACGTAGATGTACTGCCAAGTAGGAAAGTCCCATAAGGTCATGTACTGGG
CATAATGCCAGGCGGGCCATTTACCGTCATTGACGTCAATAGGGGGCGTACTTGGCATATGATACACTTG
ATGTACTGCCAAGTGGGCAGTTTACCGTAAATACTCCACCCATTGACGTCAATGGAAAGTCCCTATTGGC
GTTACTATGGGAACATACGTCATTATTGACGTCAATGGGCGGGGGTCGTTGGGCGGTCAGCCAGGCGGGC
CATTTACCGTAAGTTATGTAACGCGGAACTCCATATATGGGCTATGAACTAATGACCCCGTAATTGATTA
CTATTAATAACTAGTTTTCGTCTTCAAGAATTCCTCGAGTTTACTCCCTATCAGTGATAGAGAACGTATG
AAGAGTTTACTCCCTATCAGTGATAGAGAACGTATGCAGACTTTACTCCCTATCAGTGATAGAGAACGTA
TAAGGAGTTTACTCCCTATCAGTGATAGAGAACGTATGACCAGTTTACTCCCTATCAGTGATAGAGAACG
TATCTACAGTTTACTCCCTATCAGTGATAGAGAACGTATATCCAGTTTACTCCCTATCAGTGATAGAGAA
CGTATAAGCTTTAGGCGTGTACGGTGGGCGCCTATAAAAGCAGAGCTCGTTTAGTGAACCGTCAGATCGC
CTGGAGCAATTCCACAACACTTTTGTCTTATACCAACTTTCCGTACCACTTCCTACCCTCGTAAAGTCGA
CATGGTGAGCAAGGGCGAGGAGCTGTTCACCGGGGTGGTGCCCATCCTGGTCGAGCTGGACGGCGACGTA
AACGGCCACAAGTTCAGCGTGTCCGGCGAGGGCGAGGGCGATGCCACCTACGGCAAGCTGACCCTGAAGT
TCATCTGCACCACCGGCAAGCTGCCCGTGCCCTGGCCCACCCTCGTGACCACCCTGACCTACGGCGTGCA
GTGCTTCAGCCGCTACCCCGACCACATGAAGCAGCACGACTTCTTCAAGTCCGCCATGCCCGAAGGCTAC
GTCCAGGAGCGCACCATCTTCTTCAAGGACGACGGCAACTACAAGACCCGCGCCGAGGTGAAGTTCGAGG
GCGACACCCTGGTGAACCGCATCGAGCTGAAGGGCATCGACTTCAAGGAGGACGGCAACATCCTGGGGCA
CAAGCTGGAGTACAACTACAACAGCCACAACGTCTATATCATGGCCGACAAGCAGAAGAACGGCATCAAG
GTGAACTTCAAGATCCGCCACAACATCGAGGACGGCAGCGTGCAGCTCGCCGACCACTACCAGCAGAACA
CCCCCATCGGCGACGGCCCCGTGCTGCTGCCCGACAACCACTACCTGAGCACCCAGTCCGCCCTGAGCAA
AGACCCCAACGAGAAGCGCGATCACATGGTCCTGCTGGAGTTCGTGACCGCCGCCGGGATCACTCTCGGC
ATGGACGAGCTGTACAAGGAGCCAACCACTGAGGATCTGTACTTTCAGAGCGATAACGCGATCGCTTCCG
GTACCGGCGGCCGCAAGTTCCAGTACAAGGAGGACCATCCCTTTGAGTATCGGAAAAAGGAAGGAGAAAA
GATCCGGAAGAAATATCCGGACAGGGTCCCCGTGATTGTAGAGAAGGCTCCAAAAGCCAGGGTGCCTGAT
CTGGACAAGAGGAAGTACCTAGTGCCCTCTGACCTTACTGTTGGCCAGTTCTACTTCTTAATCCGGAAGA
GAATCCACCTGAGACCTGAGGACGCCTTATTCTTCTTTGTCAACAACACCATCCCTCCCACCAGTGCTAC
CATGGGCCAACTGTATGAGGACAATCATGAGGAAGACTATTTTCTGTATGTGGCCTACAGTGATGAGAGT
GTCTATGGGAAATCTAGAATGTGATCATATGGCTAGCCTGCAGGGATCCAATGTAACTGTATTCAGCGAT
GACGAAATTCTTAGCTATTGTAATACTCTAGAGGATCTTTGTGAAGGAACCTTACTTCTGTGGTGTGACA
TAATTGGACAAACTACCTACAGAGATTTAAAGCTCTAAGGTAAATATAAAATTTTTAAGTGTATAATGTG
TTAAACTACTGATTCTAATTGTTTGTGTATTTTAGATTCCAACCTATGGAACTGATGAATGGGAGCAGTG
GTGGAATGCCTTTAATGAGGAAAACCTGTTTTGCTCAGAAGAAATGCCATCTAGTGATGATGAGGCTACT
GCTGACTCTCAACATTCTACTCCTCCAAAAAAGAAGAGAAAGGTAGAAGACCCCAAGGACTTTCCTTCAG
AATTGCTAAGTTTTTTGAGTCATGCTGTGTTTAGTAATAGAACTCTTGCTTGCTTTGCTATTTACACCAC
AAAGGAAAAAGCTGCACTGCTATACAAGAAAATTATGGAAAAATATTCTGTAACCTTTATAAGTAGGCAT
AACAGTTATAATCATAACATACTGTTTTTTCTTACTCCACACAGGCATAGAGTGTCTGCTATTAATAACT
ATGCTCAAAAATTGTGTACCTTTAGCTTTTTAATTTGTAAAGGGGTTAATAAGGAATATTTGATGTATAG
TGCCTTGACTAGAGATCATAATCAGCCATACCACATTTGTAGAGGTTTTACTTGCTTTAAAAAACCTCCC
ACACCTCCCCCTGAACCTGAAACATAAAATGAATGCAATTGTTGTTGTTAACTTGTTTATTGCAGCTTAT
AATGGTTACAAATAAAGCAATAGCATCACAAATTTCACAAATAAAGCATTTTTTTCACTGCATTCTAGTT
GTGGTTTGTCCAAACTCATCAATGTATCTTATCATGTCTGCGGCCTAGTCAATAATCAATGTCGAGACCC
ATAGAGCCCACCGCATCCCCAGCATGCCTGCTATTGTCTTCCCAATCCTCCCCCTTGCTGTCCTGCCCCA
CCCCACCCCCCAGAATAGAATGACACCTACTCAGACAATGCGATGCAATTTCCTCATTTTATTAGGAAAG
GACAGTGGGAGTGGCACCTTCCAGGGTCAAGGAAGGCACGGGGGAGGGGCAAACAACAGATGGCTGGCAA
CTAGAAGGCACAGTCGAGGCTGATCAGCGGGTTTAAACGGGCCCTCTAGATCAGGCACCGGGCTTGCGGG
TCATGCACCAGGTGCGCGGTCCTTCGGGCACCTCGACGTCGGCGGTGACGGTGAAGCCGAGCCGCTCGTA
GAAGGGGAGGTTGCGGGGCGCGGAGGTCTCCAGGAAGGCGGGCACCCCGGCGCGCTCGGCCGCCTCCACT
CCGGGGAGCACGACGGCGCTGCCCAGACCCTTGCCCTGGTGGTCGGGCGAGACGCCGACGGTGGCCAGGA
ACCACGCGGGCTCCTTGGGCCGGTGCGGCGCCAGGAGGCCTTCCATCTGTTGCTGCGCGGCCAGCCGGGA
ACCGCTCAACTCGGCCATGCGCGGGCCGATCTCGGCGAACACCGCCCCCGCTTCGACGCTCTCCGGCGTG
GTCCAGACCGCCACCGCGGCGCCGTCGTCCGCGACCCACACCTTGCCGATGTCGAGCCCGACGCGCGTGA
GGAAGAGTTCTTGCAGCTCGGTGACCCGCTCGATGTGGCGGTCCGGATCGACGGTGTGGCGCGTGGCGGG
GTAGTCGGCGAACGCGGCGGCGAGGGTGCGTACGGCCCTGGGGACGTCGTCGCGGGTGGCGAGGCGCACC
GTGGGCTTGTACTCGGTCATCTCGAGCCTAGGGCCGGGATTCTCCTCCACGTCACCGCATGTTAGAAGAC
TTCCTCTGCCCTCTCCGCTGCCAGATCTCTCGAGGCCCTGTGGGAGGAAGAGAAGAGGTCAGAAGCTTGC
CCCACTGTGGGGTGGAGGGGACAGATAAAAGTACCCAGAACCAGAGCCACATTAACCGGCCCTGGGAATA
TAAGGTGGTCCCAGCTCGGGGACACAGGATCCCTGGAGGCAGCAAACATGCTGTCCTGAAGTGGACATAG
GGGCCCGGGTTGGAGGAAGAAGACTAGCTGAGCTCTCGGACCCCTGGAAGATGCCATGACAGGGGGCTGG
AAGAGCTAGCACAGACTAGAGAGGTAAGGGGGGTAGGGGAGCTGCCCAAATGAAAGGAGTGAGAGGTGAC
CCGAATCCACAGGAGAACGGGGTGTCCAGGCAAAGAAAGCAAGAGGATGGAGAGGTGGCTAAAGCCAGGG
AGACGGGGTACTTTGGGGTTGTCCAGAAAAACGGTGATGATGCAGGCCTACAAGAAGGGGAGGCGGGACG
CAAGGGAGACATCCGTCGGAGAAGGCCATCCTAAGAAACGAGAGATGGCACAGGCCCCAGAAGGAGAAGG
AAAAGGGAACCCAGCGAGTGAAGACGGCATGGGGTTGGGTGAGGGAGGAGAGATGCCCGGAGAGGACCCA
GACACGGGGAGGATCCGCTCAGAGGACATCACGTGGTGCAGCGCCGAGAAGGAAGTGCTCCGGAAAGAGC
ATCCTTGGGCAGCAACACAGCAGAGAGCAAGGGGAAGAGGGAGTGGAGGAAGACGGAACCTGAAGGAGGC
GGCAGGGAAGGATCTGGGCCAGCCGTAGAGGTGACCCAGGCCACAAGCTGCAGACAGAAAGCGGCACAGG
CCCAGGGGAGAGAATGCTGGTCAGAGAAAGCAAAGGGCGAATTCGTTTAAACCTGCAGGACTAGCTAG
Features (pLannotate 1.2.2; 40 found; start..end, strand, type, name):
      3..21      -  promoter       T3 promoter: promoter for bacteriophage T3 RNA polymerase
     64..86      -  protein_bind   lac operator (fragment): The lac repressor binds to the lac operator to inhibit transcription in E. coli. This inhibition can be relieved by adding lactose or isopropyl-β-D-thiogalactopyranoside (IPTG). lac repressor encoded by lacI
     90..120     -  promoter       lac promoter: promoter for the E. coli lac operon
    135..156     -  protein_bind   CAP binding site: CAP binding activates transcription in the presence of cAMP. E. coli catabolite activator protein
    169..261     -  CDS            lacI (fragment): lac repressor; lacI; The lac repressor binds to the lac operator to inhibit transcription in E. coli. This inhibition can be relieved by adding lactose or isopropyl-β-D-thiogalactopyranoside (IPTG).
    444..1032    -  rep_origin     ori: high-copy-number ColE1/pMB1/pBR322/pUC origin of replication
   1103..1155    +  promoter       AmpR promoter (fragment): bla
   1156..2016    +  CDS            AmpR: β-lactamase; bla; confers resistance to ampicillin, carbenicillin, and related antibiotics
   2109..2168    -  promoter       AmpR promoter (fragment): bla
   2195..2245    +  misc_feature   bom (fragment): basis of mobility region from pBR322
   2266..3064    -  CDS            NeoR/KanR (fragment): aminoglycoside phosphotransferase from Tn5; aph(3')-II (or nptII); confers resistance to neomycin, kanamycin, and G418 (Geneticin®)
   3096..3365    -  CDS            tnpA (fragment): TN5P_ECOLX - Also known as tnp. Experimental evidence at protein level: Swiss-Prot protein existence level 1. Mediates transposition of transposon Tn5 by a 'cut and paste' mechanism. First, the monomeric transposase binds the 19 bp inverted DNA repeats flanking the transposon. Then, dimerization of the DNA- bound transposase creates a synaptic DNA complex. After nicking of the first DNA strand, excision of the transposon proceeds through a series of intermediates. The transposase then mediates the insertion of the transposon at a new site by strand transfer. The activity of the wild- type tran
   3413..3716    -  CDS            ccdB (fragment): CcdB, a bacterial toxin that poisons DNA gyrase; ccdB; Plasmids containing the ccdB gene cannot be propagated in standard E. coli strains.
   3726..3873    -  CDS            lacZα (fragment): LacZα fragment of β-galactosidase; lacZ fragment
   3876..3894    +  promoter       T7 promoter: promoter for bacteriophage T7 RNA polymerase
   3929..4765    -  misc_feature   HA-R: right homology arm from the adeno-associated virus integration site (AAVS1) within intron 1 of the human PPP1R12C gene
   4787..4826    +  CDS            lacI (fragment): lac repressor; lacI; The lac repressor binds to the lac operator to inhibit transcription in E. coli. This inhibition can be relieved by adding lactose or isopropyl-β-D-thiogalactopyranoside (IPTG).
   4839..4860    +  protein_bind   CAP binding site: CAP binding activates transcription in the presence of cAMP. E. coli catabolite activator protein
   4875..4905    +  promoter       lac promoter: promoter for the E. coli lac operon
   4909..4931    +  protein_bind   lac operator (fragment): The lac repressor binds to the lac operator to inhibit transcription in E. coli. This inhibition can be relieved by adding lactose or isopropyl-β-D-thiogalactopyranoside (IPTG). lac repressor encoded by lacI
   5314..5369    -  polyA_signal   β-globin poly(A) signal: rabbit β-globin polyadenylation signal (Gil and Proudfoot, 1987)
   5440..5520    -  CDS            HBB (fragment): HBB_PONPY - Experimental evidence at transcript level: Swiss-Prot protein existence level 2. Involved in oxygen transport from the lung to the various peripheral tissues. From Pongo pygmaeus (Bornean orangutan).
   5525..6271    -  CDS            Tet-On® 3G: modified rtTA protein that binds tightly to promoters containing the tet operator in the presence of doxycycline
   6336..7352    -  intron         chimeric intron: chimera between introns from chicken β-actin and rabbit β-globin
   7353..7628    -  promoter       chicken β-actin promoter: No description available
   7630..7933    -  enhancer       CMV enhancer: human cytomegalovirus immediate early enhancer
   8017..8395    +  promoter       TRE3G promoter: 3rd-generation Tet-responsive promoter that can be activated by binding of Tet-On® 3G
   8402..9118    +  CDS            EGFP: EGFP is a basic (constitutively fluorescent) green fluorescent protein published in 1996, derived from Aequorea victoria. It is reported to be a rapidly-maturing weak dimer with moderate acid sensitivity.
   9131..9151    +  CDS            TEV site: tobacco etch virus (TEV) protease recognition and cleavage site
   9185..9532    +  CDS            GABARAPL1: GBRL1_HUMAN - Also known as GEC1. Experimental evidence at protein level: Swiss-Prot protein existence level 1. Ubiquitin-like modifier that increases cell-surface expression of kappa-type opioid receptor through facilitating anterograde intracellular trafficking of the receptor (PubMed:16431922). Involved in formation of autophagosomal vacuoles (PubMed:20404487). While LC3s are involved in elongation of the phagophore membrane, the GABARAP/GATE-16 subfamily is essential for a later stage in autophagosome maturation (PubMed:20404487). Through its interaction with the reticulophagy receptor TEX
   9624..9698    +  CDS            small t antigen (fragment): SV40 (simian virus 40) small t antigen
   9700..9765    +  intron         small t intron: SV40 (simian virus 40) small t antigen intron
   9895..9915    +  CDS            SV40 NLS: nuclear localization signal of SV40 (simian virus 40) large T antigen
  10234..10317   +  CDS            large T antigen (fragment): large T antigen from SV40 (simian virus 40)
  10340..10461   +  polyA_signal   SV40 poly(A) signal: SV40 polyadenylation signal
  10475..10493   -  enhancer       CMV enhancer (fragment): human cytomegalovirus immediate early enhancer
  10499..10723   -  polyA_signal   bGH poly(A) signal: bovine growth hormone polyadenylation signal
  10761..11360   -  CDS            PuroR: puromycin N-acetyltransferase; pac from Streptomyces alboniger; confers resistance to puromycin
  11447..11472   -  misc_feature   SA: splice acceptor site
  11479..12282   -  misc_feature   HA-L: left homology arm from the adeno-associated virus integration site (AAVS1) within intron 1 of the human PPP1R12C gene
