[The description below was written by a language model from this plasmid's Addgene catalogue record and pLannotate feature annotations shown in this document.]
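Description:
AAVS1 EGFP-GABARAPL1 HRD is a homologous recombination donor plasmid of about 12.3 kb, built on the AAVS1-TRE3G-EGFP backbone. It is designed to place a doxycycline-inducible EGFP-GABARAPL1 expression cassette into the AAVS1 safe-harbour site, within intron 1 of PPP1R12C, in human cells. In bacteria it is maintained through a high-copy ColE1/pUC origin and ampicillin resistance. The backbone also carries fragments of NeoR/KanR, ccdB, lacZα and lac regulatory elements, which appear to be non-functional remnants of earlier cloning vectors.

The integrating payload lies between the left and right AAVS1 homology arms and contains three units. Next to the left arm, a splice acceptor precedes a promoterless puromycin N-acetyltransferase gene with a bGH polyadenylation signal. Puromycin resistance should therefore depend on splicing into the endogenous PPP1R12C transcript, which enriches for correctly targeted cells. This may explain why the catalogue lists the promoter as "Endogenous". A second unit expresses the Tet-On 3G transactivator constitutively from a CAG-type promoter (CMV enhancer, chicken β-actin promoter and chimeric intron) and ends in a rabbit β-globin poly(A) signal. The third unit uses the TRE3G promoter, which Tet-On 3G activates in the presence of doxycycline, to drive EGFP fused through a linker containing a TEV protease site to the N-terminus of human GABARAPL1. It is followed by the SV40 small t intron and SV40 poly(A) signal.

GABARAPL1 is an ATG8-family ubiquitin-like protein involved in autophagosome formation and maturation. The construct therefore allows titratable, single-locus expression of a fluorescent autophagosome marker for live-cell imaging and quantitative autophagy studies. The record does not specify which nuclease is used to cut the AAVS1 site.
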