Addgene plasmid #207552: AAVS1 EGFP-GABARAPL1 HRD
Purpose: Homologous recombination donor to integrate and expression cassette for EGFP-GABRAPL1 in the AAVS1 locus of human cells
Depositing lab: Jens Schmidt. Publication: Quantitative analysis of autophagy reveals the role of ATG9 and ATG2 in autophagosome formation. Broadbent DG, Barnaba C, Perez GI, Schmidt JC. J Cell Biol. 2023 Jul 3;222(7):e202210078. doi: 10.1083/jcb.202210078. Epub 2023 Apr 28. PubMed 37115157.
Backbone
  Vector backbone: AAVS1-TRE3G-EGFP (Plasmid #52343)
  Total vector size (bp): 12000
  Vector type: Mammalian Expression
  Selectable markers: Puromycin
Growth in bacteria
  Bacterial resistance: Ampicillin, 100 μg/mL
  Growth temperature: 30°C
  Growth strain: NEB Stable
  Copy number: High Copy
Gene/Insert
  Gene/Insert name: TET inducible EGFP-GABARAPL1
  Species: H. sapiens (human), Synthetic
  Promoter: Endogenous
  Tag / fusion protein: EGFP (N terminal on insert)
  Cloning method: Gibson Cloning
  Sequencing primers: 5′ TRE3G-gatcgcctggagcaattccac; 3′ SV40pA-R
Terms and licenses: Academic/Nonprofit Terms; Industry Terms: Not Available to Industry
How to cite: AAVS1 EGFP-GABARAPL1 HRD was a gift from Jens Schmidt (Addgene plasmid # 207552 ; http://n2t.net/addgene:207552 ; RRID:Addgene_207552)
